>Addgene plasmid #27418 | p2Flag CMV2-ZO-2-N | addgene partial sequence | sequence record 33824 | 27418 with hGHpA-R (5' CCAGCTTGGTTCCCAATAGA 3')
CTTGCCCCTTGCTCCATACCACCCCCCTCCACCCCATAATATTATAGAAGGACACCTAGTCAGACAAAAT
GATGCAACTTAATTTTATTAGGACAAGGCTGGTGGGCACTGGAGTGGCAACTTCCAGGGCCAGGAGAGGC
ACTGGGGAGGGGTCACAGGGATGCCACCCGGGATCTGACTCCCAAGCCGGAGACCATACTCTTCGTTCGC
TCTGCTTTTCATCAGGAGGACCCCGATGGGCCCCGGCCGCCCCCTAGGCTCGGGGCTGGGGCTCCGTGAG
TGCGGGTGCTCGCGGCTGCGGCTTCGGGGTCCCCGAGAGCGGGCATCGTGGCGGGCCCCGCGCCTGTACT
CCGGGCTGTAGGCCCGCTCGTAGTCTGGGTCGTAGGCCCGGTGATAGGCTCGCTCGTAGTCCTGGTCAAT
GCTCCGGCCGCGGCTGCGGTCACGGTCCCGGTCCCGGGATGGCCCAAAGTCGTGGTCCAGGCCCCGCTCC
AGGCTCCGGCCACGGCTGCGGTCTCGGGTGCGCGCATGGTCTTGGTCCAGGCCCCGCTCCAGGCTCCGGC
CACGGCTCCGGTCCCGGCTGAGGTCCCGCTCCCGGCTCCGGGCCCGCTCATGGGGACGCCCCCTTTCCGG
GCTGTCCTCCCAGCTGCGGCTGCGCCCCCCATGGCTGTTCAGCCGGCTCCTCTCGCTGTAGCCACTCCGG
AAACTTCTGCCATCAAACTCGTCCATCACCTCAAAAGCCCGGTCATCCTGATCCAGGGGAGGGCTGGCCT
GAAGTGCGGCCACCTGGACCTTCCGGGGCCTCTTGACCACAATAGCAGCGACCTTCCCACTTTTTCTGAG
CTGCTGAACTGCAAACGAATGAAGCACATCCTCCATGGGGGTGCCATTGACCATGACCACTCTGTCATTT
TCTTGGAGCAGCCCATCA
