>Addgene plasmid #27418 | p2Flag CMV2-ZO-2-N | addgene partial sequence | sequence record 33825 | 27418 with CMV-F
AGTGACCGTCAGAATTGATCTACCATGGACTACAAAGACGATGACGACAAGCTTGCGGCCGCGAATTCAA
GCTTAGCCACCATGGACTACAAAGACGATGACGATAAAGCAAGGCTCGAATCGGTACCCATGCCGGTGCG
AGGAGACCGCGGGTTTCCACCCCGGCGGGAGCTGTCAGGTTGGCTCCGCGCCCCAGGCATGGAAGAGCTG
ATATGGGAACAGTACACTGTGACCCTACAAAAGGATTCCAAAAGAGGATTTGGAATTGCAGTGTCCGGAG
GCAGAGACAACCCCCACTTTGAAAATGGAGAAACGTCAATTGTCATTTCTGATGTGCTCCCGGGTGGGCC
TGCTGATGGGCTGCTCCAAGAAAATGACAGAGTGGTCATGGTCAATGGCACCCCCATGGAGGATGTGCTT
CATTCGTTTGCAGTTCAGCAGCTCAGAAAAAGTGGGAAGGTCGCTGCTATTGTGGTCAAGAGGCCCCGGA
AGGTCCAGGTGGCCGCACTTCAGGCCAGCCCTCCCCTGGATCAGGATGACCGGGCTTTTGAGGTGATGGA
CGAGTTTGATGGCAGAAGTTTCCGGAGTGGCTACAGCGAGAGGAGCCGGCTGAACAGCCATGGGGGGCGC
AGCCGCAGCTGGGAGGACAGCCCGGAAAGGGGGCGTCCCCATGAGCGGGCCCGGAGCCGGGAGCGGGACC
TCAGCCGGGACCGGAGCCGTGGCCGGAGCCTGGAGCGGGGCCTGGACCAAGACCATGCGCGCACCCGAGA
CCGCAGCCGTGGCCGGAGCCTGGAGCGGGGCCTG
