[The description below was written by a language model from this plasmid's Addgene catalogue record.]
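Description:
p2Flag CMV2-ZO-2-N is a mammalian expression plasmid built on the p2xFlag CMV2 backbone (about 4.7 kb without insert). It is maintained in E. coli as a high-copy plasmid under ampicillin selection. The record provides no feature table, so the origin of replication, polyadenylation signal and any other backbone elements are not itemised. The promoter is not listed as a separate field either, but the backbone name and the use of a CMV sequencing primer indicate that expression is driven by the cytomegalovirus immediate-early promoter, a strong constitutive promoter commonly used for transient expression in cultured mammalian cells. No mammalian selection marker is recorded.

The insert is a roughly 1 kb fragment of human Zonula Occludens 2 (ZO-2, gene TJP2), a tight-junction scaffolding protein. The carboxy-terminal portion has been deleted, so only the first 327 amino acids, which include the PDZ1 domain, are expressed; the "N" in the name denotes this N-terminal fragment. The fragment was cloned by restriction enzymes between a KpnI site at the 5′ end and a BglII/BamHI junction at the 3′ end, and it is fused downstream of a backbone-encoded tandem 2xFlag epitope. The resulting protein carries an N-terminal tag suitable for detection or immunoprecipitation with anti-Flag antibodies.

The associated study examined PDZ domain-dependent complexes between ZO-2 and the transcriptional co-activator YAP2 and their effect on YAP2 nuclear localisation and signalling. This truncation construct therefore fits domain-mapping work that tests whether the PDZ1-containing N-terminal region of ZO-2 accounts for that interaction.
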