Addgene plasmid #27418: p2Flag CMV2-ZO-2-N
Depositing lab: Marius Sudol. Depositing organization: Geisinger Health Center. Publication: Functional complexes between YAP2 and ZO-2 are PDZ domain-dependent, and regulate YAP2 nuclear localization and signalling. Oka T, Remue E, Meerschaert K, Vanloo B, Boucherie C, Gfeller D, Bader GD, Sidhu SS, Vandekerckhove J, Gettemans J, Sudol M. Biochem J. 2010 Nov 25. 432(3):461-72. 10.1042/BJ20100870 PubMed 20868367.
Backbone
  Vector backbone: p2xFlag CMV2
  Backbone size w/o insert (bp): 4700
  Vector type: Mammalian Expression
Growth in bacteria
  Bacterial resistance: Ampicillin, 100 μg/mL
  Growth temperature: 37°C
  Growth strain: DH5alpha
  Copy number: High Copy
Gene/Insert
  Gene/Insert name: Zonula Occludens 2 (alt names: ZO-2; TJP2)
  Species: H. sapiens (human)
  Insert size (bp): 982
  Mutation: Deletion of the carboxy-terminus of ZO-2, so only the first 327 amino acids of the protein, which include PDZ1 domain, are expressed. N stands for N-terminal construct. See Figure 3 in the paper for details.
  GenBank ID: AAH27592
  Entrez Gene: TJP2 (a.k.a. C9DUPq21.11, DFNA51, DUP9q21.11, FHCA1, PFIC4, X104, ZO2)
  Tag / fusion protein: 2xFlag (N terminal on backbone)
  Cloning method: Restriction Enzyme; 5′ cloning site KpnI (unknown if destroyed); 3′ cloning site BglII/BamH1 (unknown if destroyed)
  Sequencing primers: 5′ CMV
Terms and licenses: Academic/Nonprofit Terms; Industry Terms: Not Available to Industry
How to cite: p2Flag CMV2-ZO-2-N was a gift from Marius Sudol (Addgene plasmid # 27418 ; http://n2t.net/addgene:27418 ; RRID:Addgene_27418)
